>Addgene plasmid #118746 | p2XHA-Borcs7 | depositor full sequence | sequence record 224380 | Full Sequence
TAGTTATTAATAGTAATCAATTACGGGGTCATTAGTTCATAGCCCATATATGGAGTTCCGCGTTACATAA
CTTACGGTAAATGGCCCGCCTGGCTGACCGCCCAACGACCCCCGCCCATTGACGTCAATAATGACGTATG
TTCCCATAGTAACGCCAATAGGGACTTTCCATTGACGTCAATGGGTGGAGTATTTACGGTAAACTGCCCA
CTTGGCAGTACATCAAGTGTATCATATGCCAAGTACGCCCCCTATTGACGTCAATGACGGTAAATGGCCC
GCCTGGCATTATGCCCAGTACATGACCTTATGGGACTTTCCTACTTGGCAGTACATCTACGTATTAGTCA
TCGCTATTACCATGGTGATGCGGTTTTGGCAGTACATCAATGGGCGTGGATAGCGGTTTGACTCACGGGG
ATTTCCAAGTCTCCACCCCATTGACGTCAATGGGAGTTTGTTTTGGCACCAAAATCAACGGGACTTTCCA
AAATGTCGTAACAACTCCGCCCCATTGACGCAAATGGGCGGTAGGCGTGTACGGTGGGAGGTCTATATAA
GCAGAGCTGGTTTAGTGAACCGTCAGATCCGCTAGCGCTACCGGTCGCCACCATGTACCCATACGATGTT
CCAGATTACGCTTACCCATACGATGTTCCAGATTACGCTAGATCTCGACTAGTTGAGGTGATGGCGACTG
GGACGCCGGATTCGCAAGCCCGATTTGGTCAGTCCGTGAAGGGGCTTCTCACGGAGAAGGTGAACACCTG
TGGCACCGATGTAATCGCGCTCACCAAGCAGGTGCTGAAAGGCTCGCGGAGCTCCGAGCTGCTGGGGCAG
GCAGCTCGAAACATGGTACTACAGGAAGATGCCATCTTACACTCGGAAGATAGTTTAAGGAAGATGGCAA
TAATAACAACACACCTTCAGTACCAGCAAGAAGCTATTCAGAAGAATGTGGAACAGTCGCCTGACCTGCA
GGACCAGTTGAGTCACTTACTGAAGTAGCACATCAGATGCTAAGGAGGGCCTGTCCTACACAACCATCAG
GCCGTGGGATCCACCGGATCTAGATAACTGATCATAATCAGCCATACCACATTTGTAGAGGTTTTACTTG
CTTTAAAAAACCTCCCACACCTCCCCCTGAACCTGAAACATAAAATGAATGCAATTGTTGTTGTTAACTT
GTTTATTGCAGCTTATAATGGTTACAAATAAAGCAATAGCATCACAAATTTCACAAATAAAGCATTTTTT
TCACTGCATTCTAGTTGTGGTTTGTCCAAACTCATCAATGTATCTTAACGCGTAAATTGTAAGCGTTAAT
ATTTTGTTAAAATTCGCGTTAAATTTTTGTTAAATCAGCTCATTTTTTAACCAATAGGCCGAAATCGGCA
AAATCCCTTATAAATCAAAAGAATAGACCGAGATAGGGT
[37 nt withheld, positions 1440-1476]
AAAGAACGTGGACTCCAACGTCAAAGG
[49 nt withheld, positions 1504-1552]
T
[91 nt withheld, positions 1554-1644]
G
[124 nt withheld, positions 1646-1769]
CAGGTGGCACTTTTCGGGGAAATGTGCGCGGAACCCCTATTTGTTTATTTTTCTAAATACATTCAAATAT
GTATCCGCTCATGAGACAATAACCCTGATAAATGCTTCAATAATATTGAAAAAGGAAGAGTCCTGAGGCG
GAAAGAACCAGCTGTGGAATGTGTGTCAGTTAGGGTGTGGAAAGTCCCCAGGCTCCCCAGCAGGCAGAAG
TATGCAAAGCATGCATCTCAATTAGTCAGCAACCAGGTGTGGAAAGTCCCCAGGCTCCCCAGCAGGCAGA
AGTATGCAAAGCATGCATCTCAATTAGTCAGCAACCATAGTCCCGCCCCTAACTCCGCCCATCCCGCCCC
TAACTCCGCCCAGTTCCGCCCATTCTCCGCCCCATGGCTGACTAATTTTTTTTATTTATGCAGAGGCCGA
GGCCGCCTCGGCCTCTGAGCTATTCCAGAAGTAGTGAGGAGGCTTTTTTGGAGGCCTAGGCTTTTGCAAA
GATCGATCAAGAGACAGGATGAGGATCGTTTCGCATGATTGAACAAGATGGATTGCACGCAGGTTCTCCG
GCCGCTTGGGTGGAGAGGCTATTCGGCTATGACTGGGCACAACAGACAATCGGCTGCTCTGATGCCGCCG
TGTTCCGGCTGTCAGCGCAGGGGCGCCCGGTTCTTTTTGTCAAGACCGACCTGTCCGGTGCCCTGAATGA
ACTGCAAGACGAGGCAGCGCGGCTATCGTGGCTGGCCACGACGGGCGTTCCTTGCGCAGCTGTGCTCGAC
GTTGTCACTGAAGCGGGAAGGGACTGGCTGCTATTGGGCGAAGTGCCGGGGCAGGATCTCCTGTCATCTC
ACCTTGCTCCTGCCGAGAAAGTATCCATCATGGCTGATGCAATGCGGCGGCTGCATACGCTTGATCCGGC
TACCTGCCCATTCGACCACCAAGCGAAACATCGCATCGAGCGAGCACGTACTCGGATGGAAGCCGGTCTT
GTCGATCAGGATGATCTGGACGAAGAGCATCAGGGGCTCGCGCCAGCCGAACTGTTCGCCAGGCTCAAGG
CGAGCATGCCCGACGGCGAGGATCTCGTCGTGACCCATGGCGATGCCTGCTTGCCGAATATCATGGTGGA
AAATGGCCGCTTTTCTGGATTCATCGACTGTGGCCGGCTGGGTGTGGCGGACCGCTATCAGGACATAGCG
TTGGCTACCCGTGATATTGCTGAAGAGCTTGGCGGCGAATGGGCTGACCGCTTCCTCGTGCTTTACGGTA
TCGCCGCTCCCGATTCGCAGCGCATCGCCTTCTATCGCCTTCTTGACGAGTTCTTCTGAGCGGGACTCTG
GGGTTCGAAATGACCGACCAAGCGACGCCCAACCTGCCATCACGAGATTTCGATTCCACCGCCGCCTTCT
ATGAAAGGTTGGGCTTCGGAATCGTTTTCCGGGACGCCGGCTGGATGATCCTCCAGCGCGGGGATCTCAT
GCTGGAGTTCTTCGCCCACCCTAGGGGGAGGCTAACTGAAACACGGAAGGAGACAATACCGGAAGGAACC
CGCGCTATGACGGCAATAAAAAGACAGAATAAAACGCACGGTGTTGGGTCGTTTGTTCATAAACGCGGGG
TTCGGTCCCAGGGCTGGCACTCTGTCGATACCCCACCGAGACCCCATTGGGGCCAATACGCCCGCGTTTC
TTCCTTTTCCCCACCCCACCCCCCAAGTTCGGGTGAAGGCCCAGGGCTCGCAGCCAACGTCGGGGCGGCA
GGCCCTGCCATAGCCTCAGGTTACTCATATATACTTTAGATTGATTTAAAACTTCATTTTTAATTTAAAA
GGATCTAGGTGAAGATCCTTTTTGATAATCTCATGACCAAAATCCCTTAACGTGAGTTTTCGTTCCACTG
AGCGTCAGACCCCGTAGAAAAGATCAAAGGATCTTCTTGAGATCCTTTTTTTCTGCGCGTAATCTGCTGC
TTGCAAACAAAAAAACCACCGCTACCAGCGGTGGTTTGTTTGCCGGATCAAGAGCTACCAACTCTTTTTC
CGAAGGTAACTGGCTTCAGCAGAGCGCAGATACCAAATACTGTCCTTCTAGTGTAGCCGTAGTTAGGCCA
CCACTTCAAGAACTCTGTAGCACCGCCTACATACCTCGCTCTGCTAATCCTGTTACCAGTGGCTGCTGCC
AGTGGCGATAAGTCGTGTCTTACCGGGTTGGACTCAAGACGATAGTTACCGGATAAGGCGCAGCGGTCGG
GCTGAACGGGGGGTTCGTGCACACAGCCCAGCTTGGAGCGAACGACCTACACCGAACTGAGATACCTACA
GCGTGAGCTATGAGAAAGCGCCACGCTTCCCGAAGGGAGAAAGGCGGACAGGTATCCGGTAAGCGGCAGG
GTCGGAACAGGAGAGCGCACGAGGGAGCTTCCAGGGGGAAACGCCTGGTATCTTTATAGTCCTGTCGGGT
TTCGCCACCTCTGACTTGAGCGTCGATTTTTGTGATGCTCGTCAGGGGGGCGGAGCCTATGGAAAAACGC
CAGCAACGCGGCCTTTTTACGGTTCCTGGCCTTTTGCTGGCCTTTTGCTCACATGTTCTTTCCTGCGTTA
TCCCCTGATTCTGTGGATAACCGTATTACCGCCATGCAT
Features (pLannotate 1.2.2; 15 found; start..end, strand, type, name):
     61..364     +  enhancer       CMV enhancer: human cytomegalovirus immediate early enhancer
    365..568     +  promoter       CMV promoter: human cytomegalovirus (CMV) immediate early promoter
    616..632     +  CDS            3xHA (fragment): three tandem HA epitope tags
    643..669     +  CDS            3xHA (fragment): three tandem HA epitope tags
    691..1005    +  CDS            Borcs7: BORC7_MOUSE - Experimental evidence at protein level: Swiss-Prot protein existence level 1. As part of the BORC complex may play a role in lysosomes movement and localization at the cell periphery. Associated with the cytosolic face of lysosomes, the BORC complex may recruit ARL8B and couple lysosomes to microtubule plus-end-directed kinesin motor. From Mus musculus (Mouse).
   1079..1163    +  CDS            large T antigen (fragment): large T antigen from SV40 (simian virus 40)
   1186..1307    +  polyA_signal   SV40 poly(A) signal: SV40 polyadenylation signal
   1341..1769    -  rep_origin     f1 ori (sequence partly withheld): f1 bacteriophage origin of replication; arrow indicates direction of (+) strand synthesis
   1796..1900    +  promoter       AmpR promoter: bla
   1902..2259    +  promoter       SV40 promoter: SV40 enhancer and early promoter
   2294..3088    +  CDS            NeoR/KanR: aminoglycoside phosphotransferase from Tn5; aph(3')-II (or nptII); confers resistance to neomycin, kanamycin, and G418 (Geneticin®)
   3109..3261    +  CDS            ble (fragment): BLE_KLEPN - Experimental evidence at protein level: Swiss-Prot protein existence level 1. Binding protein with a strong affinity to the bleomycin family of antibiotics. Binds to CL990; an antimitotic-antibiotic compound. From Klebsiella pneumoniae.
   3320..3367    +  polyA_signal   HSV TK poly(A) signal: herpes simplex virus thymidine kinase polyadenylation signal (Cole and Stacy, 1985)
   3458..3474    -  polyA_signal   bGH poly(A) signal (fragment): bovine growth hormone polyadenylation signal
   3696..4284    +  rep_origin     ori: high-copy-number ColE1/pMB1/pBR322/pUC origin of replication
