>Addgene plasmid #118746 | p2XHA-Borcs7 | addgene full sequence | sequence record 229077 | Addgene NGS Result
CGTTACATAACTTACGGTAAATGGCCCGCCTGGCTGACCGCCCAACGACCCCCGCCCATTGACGTCAATA
ATGACGTATGTTCCCATAGTAACGCCAATAGGGACTTTCCATTGACGTCAATGGGTGGAGTATTTACGGT
AAACTGCCCACTTGGCAGTACATCAAGTGTATCATATGCCAAGTACGCCCCCTATTGACGTCAATGACGG
TAAATGGCCCGCCTGGCATTATGCCCAGTACATGACCTTATGGGACTTTCCTACTTGGCAGTACATCTAC
GTATTAGTCATCGCTATTACCATGGTGATGCGGTTTTGGCAGTACATCAATGGGCGTGGATAGCGGTTTG
ACTCACGGGGATTTCCAAGTCTCCACCCCATTGACGTCAATGGGAGTTTGTTTTGGCACCAAAATCAACG
GGACTTTCCAAAATGTCGTAACAACTCCGCCCCATTGACGCAAATGGGCGGTAGGCGTGTACGGTGGGAG
GTCTATATAAGCAGAGCTGGTTTAGTGAACCGTCAGATCCGCTAGCGCTACCGGTCGCCACCATGTACCC
ATACGATGTTCCAGATTACGCTTACCCATACGATGTTCCAGATTACGCTAGATCTCGACTAGTTGAGGTG
ATGGCGACTGGGACGCCGGATTCGCAAGCCCGATTTGGTCAGTCCGTGAAGGGGCTTCTCACGGAGAAGG
TGAACACCTGTGGCACCGATGTAATCGCGCTCACCAAGCAGGTGCTGAAAGGCTCGCGGAGCTCCGAGCT
GCTGGGGCAGGCAGCTCGAAACATGGTACTACAGGAAGATGCCATCTTACACTCGGAAGATAGTTTAAGG
AAGATGGCAATAATAACAACACACCTTCAGTACCAGCAAGAAGCTATTCAGAAGAATGTGGAACAGTCGC
CTGACCTGCAGGACCAGTTGAGTCACTTACTGAAGTAGCACATCAGATGCTAAGGAGGGCCTGTCCTACA
CAACCATCAGGCCGTGGGATCCACCGGATCTAGATAACTGATCATAATCAGCCATACCACATTTGTAGAG
GTTTTACTTGCTTTAAAAAACCTCCCACACCTCCCCCTGAACCTGAAACATAAAATGAATGCAATTGTTG
TTGTTAACTTGTTTATTGCAGCTTATAATGGTTACAAATAAAGCAATAGCATCACAAATTTCACAAATAA
AGCATTTTTTTCACTGCATTCTAGTTGTGGTTTGTCCAAACTCATCAATGTATCTTAACGCGTAAATTGT
AAGCGTTAATATTTTGTTAAAATTCGCGTTAAATTTTTGTTAAATCAGCTCATTTTTTAACCAATAGGCC
GAAATCGGCAAAATCCCTTATAAATCAAAAGAATAGACCGAGATAGGGT
[37 nt withheld, positions 1380-1416]
AAAGAACGTGGACTCCAACGTCAAAGG
[49 nt withheld, positions 1444-1492]
T
[91 nt withheld, positions 1494-1584]
G
[124 nt withheld, positions 1586-1709]
CAGGTGGCACTTTTCGGGGAAATGTGCGCGGAACCCCTATTTGTTTATTTTTCTAAATACATTCAAATAT
GTATCCGCTCATGAGACAATAACCCTGATAAATGCTTCAATAATATTGAAAAAGGAAGAGTCCTGAGGCG
GAAAGAACCAGCTGTGGAATGTGTGTCAGTTAGGGTGTGGAAAGTCCCCAGGCTCCCCAGCAGGCAGAAG
TATGCAAAGCATGCATCTCAATTAGTCAGCAACCAGGTGTGGAAAGTCCCCAGGCTCCCCAGCAGGCAGA
AGTATGCAAAGCATGCATCTCAATTAGTCAGCAACCATAGTCCCGCCCCTAACTCCGCCCATCCCGCCCC
TAACTCCGCCCAGTTCCGCCCATTCTCCGCCCCATGGCTGACTAATTTTTTTTATTTATGCAGAGGCCGA
GGCCGCCTCGGCCTCTGAGCTATTCCAGAAGTAGTGAGGAGGCTTTTTTGGAGGCCTAGGCTTTTGCAAA
GATCGATCAAGAGACAGGATGAGGATCGTTTCGCATGATTGAACAAGATGGATTGCACGCAGGTTCTCCG
GCCGCTTGGGTGGAGAGGCTATTCGGCTATGACTGGGCACAACAGACAATCGGCTGCTCTGATGCCGCCG
TGTTCCGGCTGTCAGCGCAGGGGCGCCCGGTTCTTTTTGTCAAGACCGACCTGTCCGGTGCCCTGAATGA
ACTGCAAGACGAGGCAGCGCGGCTATCGTGGCTGGCCACGACGGGCGTTCCTTGCGCAGCTGTGCTCGAC
GTTGTCACTGAAGCGGGAAGGGACTGGCTGCTATTGGGCGAAGTGCCGGGGCAGGATCTCCTGTCATCTC
ACCTTGCTCCTGCCGAGAAAGTATCCATCATGGCTGATGCAATGCGGCGGCTGCATACGCTTGATCCGGC
TACCTGCCCATTCGACCACCAAGCGAAACATCGCATCGAGCGAGCACGTACTCGGATGGAAGCCGGTCTT
GTCGATCAGGATGATCTGGACGAAGAGCATCAGGGGCTCGCGCCAGCCGAACTGTTCGCCAGGCTCAAGG
CGAGCATGCCCGACGGCGAGGATCTCGTCGTGACCCATGGCGATGCCTGCTTGCCGAATATCATGGTGGA
AAATGGCCGCTTTTCTGGATTCATCGACTGTGGCCGGCTGGGTGTGGCGGACCGCTATCAGGACATAGCG
TTGGCTACCCGTGATATTGCTGAAGAGCTTGGCGGCGAATGGGCTGACCGCTTCCTCGTGCTTTACGGTA
TCGCCGCTCCCGATTCGCAGCGCATCGCCTTCTATCGCCTTCTTGACGAGTTCTTCTGAGCGGGACTCTG
GGGTTCGAAATGACCGACCAAGCGACGCCCAACCTGCCATCACGAGATTTCGATTCCACCGCCGCCTTCT
ATGAAAGGTTGGGCTTCGGAATCGTTTTCCGGGACGCCGGCTGGATGATCCTCCAGCGCGGGGATCTCAT
GCTGGAGTTCTTCGCCCACCCTAGGGGGAGGCTAACTGAAACACGGAAGGAGACAATACCGGAAGGAACC
CGCGCTATGACGGCAATAAAAAGACAGAATAAAACGCACGGTGTTGGGTCGTTTGTTCATAAACGCGGGG
TTCGGTCCCAGGGCTGGCACTCTGTCGATACCCCACCGAGACCCCATTGGGGCCAATACGCCCGCGTTTC
TTCCTTTTCCCCACCCCACCCCCCAAGTTCGGGTGAAGGCCCAGGGCTCGCAGCCAACGTCGGGGCGGCA
GGCCCTGCCATAGCCTCAGGTTACTCATATATACTTTAGATTGATTTAAAACTTCATTTTTAATTTAAAA
GGATCTAGGTGAAGATCCTTTTTGATAATCTCATGACCAAAATCCCTTAACGTGAGTTTTCGTTCCACTG
AGCGTCAGACCCCGTAGAAAAGATCAAAGGATCTTCTTGAGATCCTTTTTTTCTGCGCGTAATCTGCTGC
TTGCAAACAAAAAAACCACCGCTACCAGCGGTGGTTTGTTTGCCGGATCAAGAGCTACCAACTCTTTTTC
CGAAGGTAACTGGCTTCAGCAGAGCGCAGATACCAAATACTGTTCTTCTAGTGTAGCCGTAGTTAGGCCA
CCACTTCAAGAACTCTGTAGCACCGCCTACATACCTCGCTCTGCTAATCCTGTTACCAGTGGCTGCTGCC
AGTGGCGATAAGTCGTGTCTTACCGGGTTGGACTCAAGACGATAGTTACCGGATAAGGCGCAGCGGTCGG
GCTGAACGGGGGGTTCGTGCACACAGCCCAGCTTGGAGCGAACGACCTACACCGAACTGAGATACCTACA
GCGTGAGCTATGAGAAAGCGCCACGCTTCCCGAAGGGAGAAAGGCGGACAGGTATCCGGTAAGCGGCAGG
GTCGGAACAGGAGAGCGCACGAGGGAGCTTCCAGGGGGAAACGCCTGGTATCTTTATAGTCCTGTCGGGT
TTCGCCACCTCTGACTTGAGCGTCGATTTTTGTGATGCTCGTCAGGGGGGCGGAGCCTATGGAAAAACGC
CAGCAACGCGGCCTTTTTACGGTTCCTGGCCTTTTGCTGGCCTTTTGCTCACATGTTCTTTCCTGCGTTA
TCCCCTGATTCTGTGGATAACCGTATTACCGCCATGCATTAGTTATTAATAGTAATCAATTACGGGGTCA
TTAGTTCATAGCCCATATATGGAGTTCCG
Features (pLannotate 1.2.2; 16 found; start..end, strand, type, name):
      1..304     +  enhancer       CMV enhancer: human cytomegalovirus immediate early enhancer
    305..508     +  promoter       CMV promoter: human cytomegalovirus (CMV) immediate early promoter
    556..572     +  CDS            3xHA (fragment): three tandem HA epitope tags
    583..609     +  CDS            3xHA (fragment): three tandem HA epitope tags
    631..945     +  CDS            Borcs7: BORC7_MOUSE - Experimental evidence at protein level: Swiss-Prot protein existence level 1. As part of the BORC complex may play a role in lysosomes movement and localization at the cell periphery. Associated with the cytosolic face of lysosomes, the BORC complex may recruit ARL8B and couple lysosomes to microtubule plus-end-directed kinesin motor. From Mus musculus (Mouse).
   1019..1103    +  CDS            large T antigen (fragment): large T antigen from SV40 (simian virus 40)
   1126..1247    +  polyA_signal   SV40 poly(A) signal: SV40 polyadenylation signal
   1281..1709    -  rep_origin     f1 ori (sequence partly withheld): f1 bacteriophage origin of replication; arrow indicates direction of (+) strand synthesis
   1736..1840    +  promoter       AmpR promoter: bla
   1842..2199    +  promoter       SV40 promoter: SV40 enhancer and early promoter
   2234..3028    +  CDS            NeoR/KanR: aminoglycoside phosphotransferase from Tn5; aph(3')-II (or nptII); confers resistance to neomycin, kanamycin, and G418 (Geneticin®)
   3049..3201    +  CDS            ble (fragment): BLE_KLEPN - Experimental evidence at protein level: Swiss-Prot protein existence level 1. Binding protein with a strong affinity to the bleomycin family of antibiotics. Binds to CL990; an antimitotic-antibiotic compound. From Klebsiella pneumoniae.
   3260..3307    +  polyA_signal   HSV TK poly(A) signal: herpes simplex virus thymidine kinase polyadenylation signal (Cole and Stacy, 1985)
   3398..3414    -  polyA_signal   bGH poly(A) signal (fragment): bovine growth hormone polyadenylation signal
   3636..4224    +  rep_origin     ori: high-copy-number ColE1/pMB1/pBR322/pUC origin of replication
   4339..4398    +  enhancer       CMV enhancer (fragment): human cytomegalovirus immediate early enhancer
