[The description below was written by a language model from this plasmid's Addgene catalogue record and pLannotate feature annotations shown in this document.]
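Description:
p2XHA-Borcs7 is a mammalian expression plasmid built on a Clontech backbone (recorded as "Clontech C5") that drives production of mouse Borcs7 carrying two N-terminal HA epitope tags. It is maintained in E. coli at high copy from a ColE1/pUC-type origin and selected with kanamycin. The resistance cassette is dual purpose: the Tn5 aminoglycoside phosphotransferase gene (NeoR/KanR) sits downstream of both a bacterial bla promoter and the SV40 enhancer/early promoter and is terminated by the HSV TK polyadenylation signal, so the same gene confers kanamycin resistance in bacteria and can provide G418 resistance in transfected mammalian cells. An f1 origin is also present, which allows single-stranded DNA production. Short annotated hits to ble, bGH poly(A) and SV40 large T antigen are partial fragments, most likely residual backbone sequence rather than functional elements.

The expression unit consists of the human cytomegalovirus immediate early enhancer and promoter, followed by the HA tag region (picked up by the annotation software as two fragments of a 3xHA feature, consistent with the stated 2XHA tag), the Borcs7 coding sequence, and the SV40 polyadenylation signal. The cDNA was inserted by restriction cloning, with the 5′ SalI site destroyed and the 3′ BamHI site retained. Borcs7 is a subunit of the BORC complex, which associates with the cytosolic face of lysosomes and is thought to recruit ARL8B and couple lysosomes to kinesin-driven movement toward the cell periphery. The record states only that the plasmid expresses tagged Borcs7; the HA tag would permit antibody-based detection or pull-down of the protein. The depositor and repository-sequenced records are both 4,398 nt and show the same features, differing only in the numbering start point.
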