Addgene plasmid #118746: p2XHA-Borcs7
Purpose: Expresses 2XHA tagged Borcs7
Depositing lab: Beverly Koller.
Backbone
  Vector backbone: Clontech C5
  Backbone manufacturer: Clontech
  Backbone size w/o insert (bp): 4062
  Vector type: Mammalian Expression
Growth in bacteria
  Bacterial resistance: Kanamycin, 50 μg/mL
  Growth temperature: 37°C
  Growth strain: DH5alpha
  Copy number: High Copy
Gene/Insert
  Gene/Insert name: Borcs7 cDNA
  Species: M. musculus (mouse)
  Insert size (bp): 375
  Entrez Gene: 2010012O05Rik (a.k.a. AI413851, AI467257, 4930569L17Rik)
  Promoter: CMV
  Tag / fusion protein: 2XHA (N terminal on insert)
  Cloning method: Restriction Enzyme; 5′ cloning site SalI (destroyed during cloning); 3′ cloning site BamHI (not destroyed)
  Sequencing primers: 5′ pCAG-F; 3′ SV40pA-R
Terms and licenses: Academic/Nonprofit Terms; Industry Terms: Not Available to Industry
How to cite: p2XHA-Borcs7 was a gift from Beverly Koller (Addgene plasmid # 118746 ; http://n2t.net/addgene:118746 ; RRID:Addgene_118746)
